Addgene plasmid #196921: IRE-TREAT
Purpose: The 5UTR of the ferritin heavy chain mRNA was cloned upstream of the Renilla coding sequence in the ΔIRE-TREAT reporter
Depositing lab: Jeffrey Chao. Depositing organization: Friedrich Miescher Institute for Biomedical Research. Publication: Single-molecule imaging reveals translation-dependent destabilization of mRNAs. Dave P, Roth G, Griesbach E, Mateju D, Hochstoeger T, Chao JA. Mol Cell. 2023 Feb 16;83(4):589-606.e6. doi: 10.1016/j.molcel.2023.01.013. Epub 2023 Feb 1. PubMed 36731471.
Backbone
  Vector backbone: pSF4
  Vector type: Mammalian Expression, Bacterial Expression
Growth in bacteria
  Bacterial resistance: Ampicillin, 100 μg/mL
  Growth temperature: 37°C
  Growth strain: NEB Stable
  Copy number: High Copy
Gene/Insert
  Gene/Insert name: Renilla luciferase
  Species: Renilla reniformis
  Insert size (bp): 930
Terms and licenses: Academic/Nonprofit Terms; Industry Terms: Not Available to Industry
How to cite: IRE-TREAT was a gift from Jeffrey Chao (Addgene plasmid # 196921 ; http://n2t.net/addgene:196921 ; RRID:Addgene_196921)
