[The description below was written by a language model from this plasmid's Addgene catalogue record and pLannotate feature annotations shown in this document.]
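Description:
IRE-TREAT is a roughly 10.9 kb mammalian reporter plasmid built on the pSF4 backbone. It is propagated in E. coli through a high-copy ColE1/pUC-type origin and selected with ampicillin (AmpR, β-lactamase). The annotated backbone carries Moloney murine leukemia virus elements: a 5' LTR, MMLV and MESV packaging signal sequences, a truncated gag fragment, and a self-inactivating ΔU3 3' LTR. These point to a gammaretroviral-type vector framework. A single FRT site lies next to the reporter cassette, though the record does not say how it, or the retroviral elements, are used for delivery or integration. The reporter cassette sits in the opposite orientation to the viral elements.

The payload is a human codon-optimized Renilla luciferase coding sequence (hRluc) driven by a Tet-responsive TRE3GV promoter, so transcription should depend on a Tet-On transactivator and doxycycline. The 5' UTR of the ferritin heavy chain mRNA is placed between the promoter and the luciferase ORF; it was cloned into the parental ΔIRE-TREAT reporter and is annotated as an iron response element (IRE I). IREs in a 5' UTR are bound by iron regulatory proteins, which block translation initiation when iron is low, so the element offers a way to modulate translation of the reporter mRNA.

Downstream of the ORF, the table annotates flavivirus exoribonuclease-resistant RNA structures (xrRNA and stem-loop IV). Such structures stall 5'-to-3' exonucleolytic decay and can stabilize degradation intermediates. Sizeable stretches of the 3' region are unannotated, and the record does not state their content. The only annotated poly(A) signal (SV40) lies on the opposite strand. According to the associated publication title, the construct belongs to single-molecule imaging work on translation-dependent mRNA destabilization.
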