Features (pLannotate 1.2.2; 26 found; start..end, strand, type, name):
     34..56      -  protein_bind   lac operator (fragment): The lac repressor binds to the lac operator to inhibit transcription in E. coli. This inhibition can be relieved by adding lactose or isopropyl-β-D-thiogalactopyranoside (IPTG). lac repressor encoded by lacI
     60..90      -  promoter       lac promoter: promoter for the E. coli lac operon
    105..126     -  protein_bind   CAP binding site: CAP binding activates transcription in the presence of cAMP. E. coli catabolite activator protein
    139..231     -  CDS            lacI (fragment): lac repressor; lacI; The lac repressor binds to the lac operator to inhibit transcription in E. coli. This inhibition can be relieved by adding lactose or isopropyl-β-D-thiogalactopyranoside (IPTG).
    414..1002    -  rep_origin     ori: high-copy-number ColE1/pMB1/pBR322/pUC origin of replication
   1173..2033    -  CDS            AmpR: β-lactamase; bla; confers resistance to ampicillin, carbenicillin, and related antibiotics
   2034..2138    -  promoter       AmpR promoter: bla
   2233..2268    +  CDS            rop (fragment): Rop protein, which maintains plasmids at low copy number; rop
   2370..2469    +  misc_feature   bom (fragment): basis of mobility region from pBR322
   2475..2632    -  CDS            lacZα (fragment): LacZα fragment of β-galactosidase; lacZ fragment
   3328..3525    -  LTR            3' LTR (ΔU3) (fragment): self-inactivating 3' long terminal repeat (LTR) from Moloney murine leukemia virus
   3529..3565    -  LTR            3' LTR (ΔU3) (fragment): self-inactivating 3' long terminal repeat (LTR) from Moloney murine leukemia virus
   3607..3704    -  CDS            env (fragment): murine leukemia virus gPr80 envelope polyprotein precursor; env; proteolytically cleaved into gp70SU and p15TM subunits
   3712..3759    -  protein_bind   FRT: FLP-mediated recombination occurs in the 8-bp core sequence TCTAGAAA (Turan and Bode, 2011). FLP recombinase from the Saccharomyces cerevisiae 2μ plasmid
   3801..4115    +  promoter       TRE3GV promoter (fragment): 3rd-generation Tet-responsive promoter that can be activated by binding of Tet-On® 3G, optimized for retroviral and lentiviral vectors
   4145..4179    +  ncRNA          IRE I: Accession: RF00037 - Iron response element I
   4293..4311    -  promoter       chicken β-actin promoter (fragment): contains a 21-bp deletion relative to the standard chicken β-actin promoter
   4330..5265    +  CDS            hRluc: Renilla luciferase human codon-optimized
   6959..7037    +  ncRNA          Flavi xrRNA: Accession: RF03547 - General Flavivirus exoribonuclease-resistant RNA element
   7117..7191    +  ncRNA          Flavivirus SLIV: Accession: RF01415 - Flavivirus 3'UTR stem loop IV
   8670..8804    -  polyA_signal   SV40 poly(A) signal: SV40 polyadenylation signal
   8827..8910    -  CDS            large T antigen (fragment): large T antigen from SV40 (simian virus 40)
   8982..9391    -  CDS            gag (truncated) (fragment): truncated Moloney murine leukemia virus (MMLV) gag gene lacking the start codon
   9481..9569    -  misc_feature   MESV Ψ (fragment): packaging signal of murine embryonic stem cell virus
   9621..9820    -  misc_feature   MMLV Ψ: packaging signal of Moloney murine leukemia virus (MMLV)
   9883..10474   -  LTR            LTR: long terminal repeat from Moloney murine leukemia virus
>Addgene plasmid #196921 | IRE-TREAT | addgene full sequence | sequence record 387493 | Addgene NGS Result
GCGTAATCATGGTCATAGCTGTTTCCTGTGTGAAATTGTTATCCGCTCACAATTCCACACAACATACGAG
CCGGAAGCATAAAGTGTAAAGCCTGGGGTGCCTAATGAGTGAGCTAACTCACATTAATTGCGTTGCGCTC
ACTGCCCGCTTTCCAGTCGGGAAACCTGTCGTGCCAGCTGCATTAATGAATCGGCCAACGCGCGGGGAGA
GGCGGTTTGCGTATTGGGCGCTCTTCCGCTTCCTCGCTCACTGACTCGCTGCGCTCGGTCGTTCGGCTGC
GGCGAGCGGTATCAGCTCACTCAAAGGCGGTAATACGGTTATCCACAGAATCAGGGGATAACGCAGGAAA
GAACATGTGAGCAAAAGGCCAGCAAAAGGCCAGGAACCGTAAAAAGGCCGCGTTGCTGGCGTTTTTCCAT
AGGCTCCGCCCCCCTGACGAGCATCACAAAAATCGACGCTCAAGTCAGAGGTGGCGAAACCCGACAGGAC
TATAAAGATACCAGGCGTTTCCCCCTGGAAGCTCCCTCGTGCGCTCTCCTGTTCCGACCCTGCCGCTTAC
CGGATACCTGTCCGCCTTTCTCCCTTCGGGAAGCGTGGCGCTTTCTCATAGCTCACGCTGTAGGTATCTC
AGTTCGGTGTAGGTCGTTCGCTCCAAGCTGGGCTGTGTGCACGAACCCCCCGTTCAGCCCGACCGCTGCG
CCTTATCCGGTAACTATCGTCTTGAGTCCAACCCGGTAAGACACGACTTATCGCCACTGGCAGCAGCCAC
TGGTAACAGGATTAGCAGAGCGAGGTATGTAGGCGGTGCTACAGAGTTCTTGAAGTGGTGGCCTAACTAC
GGCTACACTAGAAGAACAGTATTTGGTATCTGCGCTCTGCTGAAGCCAGTTACCTTCGGAAAAAGAGTTG
GTAGCTCTTGATCCGGCAAACAAACCACCGCTGGTAGCGGTGGTTTTTTTGTTTGCAAGCAGCAGATTAC
GCGCAGAAAAAAAGGATCTCAAGAAGATCCTTTGATCTTTTCTACGGGGTCTGACGCTCAGTGGAACGAA
AACTCACGTTAAGGGATTTTGGTCATGAGATTATCAAAAAGGATCTTCACCTAGATCCTTTTAAATTAAA
AATGAAGTTTTAAATCAATCTAAAGTATATATGAGTAAACTTGGTCTGACAGTTACCAATGCTTAATCAG
TGAGGCACCTATCTCAGCGATCTGTCTATTTCGTTCATCCATAGTTGCCTGACTCCCCGTCGTGTAGATA
ACTACGATACGGGAGGGCTTACCATCTGGCCCCAGTGCTGCAATGATACCGCGAGACCCACGCTCACCGG
CTCCAGATTTATCAGCAATAAACCAGCCAGCCGGAAGGGCCGAGCGCAGAAGTGGTCCTGCAACTTTATC
CGCCTCCATCCAGTCTATTAATTGTTGCCGGGAAGCTAGAGTAAGTAGTTCGCCAGTTAATAGTTTGCGC
AACGTTGTTGCCATTGCTACAGGCATCGTGGTGTCACGCTCGTCGTTTGGTATGGCTTCATTCAGCTCCG
GTTCCCAACGATCAAGGCGAGTTACATGATCCCCCATGTTGTGCAAAAAAGCGGTTAGCTCCTTCGGTCC
TCCGATCGTTGTCAGAAGTAAGTTGGCCGCAGTGTTATCACTCATGGTTATGGCAGCACTGCATAATTCT
CTTACTGTCATGCCATCCGTAAGATGCTTTTCTGTGACTGGTGAGTACTCAACCAAGTCATTCTGAGAAT
AGTGTATGCGGCGACCGAGTTGCTCTTGCCCGGCGTCAATACGGGATAATACCGCGCCACATAGCAGAAC
TTTAAAAGTGCTCATCATTGGAAAACGTTCTTCGGGGCGAAAACTCTCAAGGATCTTACCGCTGTTGAGA
TCCAGTTCGATGTAACCCACTCGTGCACCCAACTGATCTTCAGCATCTTTTACTTTCACCAGCGTTTCTG
GGTGAGCAAAAACAGGAAGGCAAAATGCCGCAAAAAAGGGAATAAGGGCGACACGGAAATGTTGAATACT
CATACTCTTCCTTTTTCAATATTATTGAAGCATTTATCAGGGTTATTGTCTCATGAGCGGATACATATTT
GAATGTATTTAGAAAAATAAACAAATAGGGGTTCCGCGCACATTTCCCCGAAAAGTGCCACCTGACGTCT
AAGAAACCATTATTATCATGACATTAACCTATAAAAATAGGCGTATCACGAGGCCCTTTCGTCTCGCGCG
TTTCGGTGATGACGGTGAAAACCTCTGACACATGCAGCTCCCGGAGACGGTCACAGCTTGTCTGTAAGCG
GATGCCGGGAGCAGACAAGCCCGTCAGGGCGCGTCAGCGGGTGTTGGCGGGTGTCGGGGCTGGCTTAACT
ATGCGGCATCAGAGCAGATTGTACTGAGAGTGCACCATATGCGGTGTGAAATACCGCACAGATGCGTAAG
GAGAAAATACCGCATCAGGCGCCATTCGCCATTCAGGCTGCGCAACTGTTGGGAAGGGCGATCGGTGCGG
GCCTCTTCGCTATTACGCCAGCTGGCGAAAGGGGGATGTGCTGCAAGGCGATTAAGTTGGGTAACGCCAG
GGTTTTCCCAGTCACGACGTTGTAAAACGACGGCCAGTGAATTAATTCCAAGCTAAGTGAAAGACTCTGT
CTCAAAAACCAACCTGACACCTGAGCCGGAGCGTTGCCTCTCACTACCATAAATATATATACACAACACA
CACACACACACACACACACACACACACACACACACACACACAATCATACACATAAACACAATCACACACA
CACACATGCACAATCACACACACACAATCACACACAAACATACATACACACAATCACACACAACCATACA
CACATATACACAATCACACACACAAACACAATCACACACACACACATCAATCAATCAATCAATCAATATA
CCAAAAATGATAGCTCATACCTGTAATCTTAGATGTGGGAAGGCTAAAACAGCAGGCTACCCATGACTTC
AAGGTCACCCTGGGTTACAGAGTAGCTAATAGTCTAGCTTGAACTATAGTGTAGGATCTTTAAAAAAAAA
TTAACCAACCAACCAACAAACAAACAAACAAACAACAACAACAACAAATGGAAGACAGAGGACAAAAAAA
AATAAAAGAAAAAGTAGAAAGCCAATGGAGATACTATCTTAAAATTAGAAATATTTATGACACATTCTGA
ATACTCCATGTTTATTTCAAGGAAGCCAATGTAACTTTAAGTACTATGGCCATTTAATGTAAATACTTAA
GAAAAAAAACCAAATTAATTTTGATACATGCTGCATGTGAAAGACCCCCGCTGACGGGTAGTCAATCACT
CAGAGGAGACCCTCTCAAGGAACAGCGAGACCACAAGTCGGATGCAACTGCAAGAGGGTTTATTGGATAC
ACGGGTACCCGGGCGACTCAGTCAATCGGAGGACTGGCGCCCCGAGTGAGGGGTTGTGGGCTCGAGCTCG
GGGAGCAGAAGCGCGCGAACAGAAGTCGAGCTAGCTTGCCAAACCTACAGGTGGGGTCTTTCATTCCCCC
CTTTTTCTGGAGACTAAATAAAATCTTTTATTTTATCTATGGCTCGTACTCTATAGGCTTCAGCTGGTGA
TATTGTTGAGTCAAAACTAGAGCCTGGACCACTGATATCCTGTCTTTAACAAATTGGACTAATCCGGATC
TGAAGTTCCTATACTTTCTAGAGAATAGGAACTTCGGAATAGGAACTTCGCGGCCAGATCTTTTGCGGCC
GCTTTGGGCCGGCCGAATTCTTTACTCCCTATCAGTGATAGAGAACGTATGAAGAGTTTACTCCCTATCA
GTGATAGAGAACGTATGCAGACTTTACTCCCTATCAGTGATAGAGAACGTATAAGGAGTTTACTCCCTAT
CAGTGATAGAGAACGTATGACCAGTTTACTCCCTATCAGTGATAGAGAACGTATCTACAGTTTACTCCCT
ATCAGTGATAGAGAACGTATATCCAGTTTACTCCCTATCAGTGATAGAGAACGTATAAAGCTTTAGGCGT
GTACGGTGGGCGCCTATAAAAGCAGAGCTCGTTTAGTGAACCGTCAGATCGCCTGCTTCCAGACGTTCTT
CGCCGAGAGTCGTCGGGGTTTCCTGCTTCAACAGTGCTTGGACGGAACCCGGCGCTCGTTCCCCACCCCG
GCCGGCCGCCCATAGCCAGCCCTCCGTCACCTCTTCACCGCACCCTCGGACTGCCCCAAGGCCCCCGCCG
CCGCTCCAGCGCCGCGCAGCCACCGCCGCCGCCGCCGCCTCTCCTTAGTCGCCGCCATGATGGCTTCCAA
GGTGTACGACCCCGAGCAACGCAAACGCATGATCACTGGGCCTCAGTGGTGGGCTCGCTGCAAGCAAATG
AACGTGCTGGACTCCTTCATCAACTACTATGATTCCGAGAAGCACGCCGAGAACGCCGTGATTTTTCTGC
ATGGTAACGCTGCCTCCAGCTACCTGTGGAGGCACGTCGTGCCTCACATCGAGCCCGTGGCTAGATGCAT
CATCCCTGATCTGATCGGAATGGGTAAGTCCGGCAAGAGCGGGAATGGCTCATATCGCCTCCTGGATCAC
TACAAGTACCTCACCGCTTGGTTCGAGCTGCTGAACCTTCCAAAGAAAATCATCTTTGTGGGCCACGACT
GGGGGGCTTGTCTGGCCTTTCACTACTCCTACGAGCACCAAGACAAGATCAAGGCCATCGTCCATGCTGA
GAGTGTCGTGGACGTGATCGAGTCCTGGGACGAGTGGCCTGACATCGAGGAGGATATCGCCCTGATCAAG
AGCGAAGAGGGCGAGAAAATGGTGCTTGAGAATAACTTCTTCGTCGAGACCATGCTCCCAAGCAAGATCA
TGCGGAAACTGGAGCCTGAGGAGTTCGCTGCCTACCTGGAGCCATTCAAGGAGAAGGGCGAGGTTAGACG
GCCTACCCTCTCCTGGCCTCGCGAGATCCCTCTCGTTAAGGGAGGCAAGCCCGACGTCGTCCAGATTGTC
CGCAACTACAACGCCTACCTTCGGGCCAGCGACGATCTGCCTAAGATGTTCATCGAGTCCGACCCTGGGT
TCTTTTCCAACGCTATTGTCGAGGGAGCTAAGAAGTTCCCTAACACCGAGTTCGTGAAGGTGAAGGGCCT
CCACTTCAGCCAGGAGGACGCTCCAGATGAAATGGGTAAGTACATCAAGAGCTTCGTGGAGCGCGTGCTG
AAGAACGAGCAGTAAGTCGACAGATCCTACCTGCAAAGCACCAGAGGATATGGCCTCGGTGCCTCAGCAT
CTTCAGATGTGCTGTCACTGTCCAATCTTCAAGCCAGCAGAGCATATGGGCTCGCTGGCTCCACTGTCAT
TACAGTGGACCTGATCTTCTCCAATCAAAGGAGCAGAGGATATGGCCTCGCTCCCTCCGACTACATCAGG
CTGGAAGTGACATCCATCATTCATCCCAGCAGAGCATATGGGCTCGCTGGGACCACAGCATGCCTCGAAG
TGCTGAGAGACTATCATCAAACCGACAGAGGATATGGCCTCGTCGGCTCCTACTCCCTCCTGGTGGAATA
CTTCTCCACTCTTCAACCCAGCAGAGCATATGGGCTCGCTGGGTCCATCAGAGATACAAGATCTCTCGAC
AGATCCTACCTGCAAAGCACCAGAGGATATGGCCTCGGTGCCTCAGCATCTTCAGATGTGCTGTCACTGT
CCAATCTTCAAGCCAGCAGAGCATATGGGCTCGCTGGCTCCACTGTCATTACAGTGGACCTGATCTTCTC
CAATCAAAGGAGCAGAGGATATGGCCTCGCTCCCTCCGACTACATCAGGCTGGAAGTGACATCCATCATT
CATCCCAGCAGAGCATATGGGCTCGCTGGGACCACAGCATGCCTCGAAGTGCTGAGAGACTATCATCAAA
CCGACAGAGGATATGGCCTCGTCGGCTCCTACTCCCTCCTGGTGGAATACTTCTCCACTCTTCAACCCAG
CAGAGCATATGGGCTCGCTGGGTCCATCAGAGATACAAGATCTCTCGACAGATCCTACCTGCAAAGCACC
AGAGGATATGGCCTCGGTGCCTCAGCATCTTCAGATGTGCTGTCACTGTCCAATCTTCAAGCCAGCAGAG
CATATGGGCTCGCTGGCTCCACTGTCATTACAGTGGACCTGATCTTCTCCAATCAAAGGAGCAGAGGATA
TGGCCTCGCTCCCTCCGACTACATCAGGCTGGAAGTGACATCCATCATTCATCCCAGCAGAGCATATGGG
CTCGCTGGGACCACAGCATGCCTCGAAGTGCTGAGAGACTATCATCAAACCGACAGAGGATATGGCCTCG
TCGGCTCCTACTCCCTCCTGGTGGAATACTTCTCCACTCTTCAACCCAGCAGAGCATATGGGCTCGCTGG
GTCCATCAGAGATACAAGATCTCTCGACAGATCCTACCTGCAAAGCACCAGAGGATATGGCCTCGGTGCC
TCAGCATCTTCAGATGTGCTGTCACTGTCCAATCTTCAAGCCAGCAGAGCATATGGGCTCGCTGGCTCCA
CTGTCATTACAGTGGACCTGATCTTCTCCAATCAAAGGAGCAGAGGATATGGCCTCGCTCCCTCCGACTA
CATCAGGCTGGAAGTGACATCCATCATTCATCCCAGCAGAGCATATGGGCTCGCTGGGACCACAGCATGC
CTCGAAGTGCTGAGAGACTATCATCAAACCGACAGAGGATATGGCCTCGTCGGCTCCTACTCCCTCCTGG
TGGAATACTTCTCCACTCTTCAACCCAGCAGAGCATATGGGCTCGCTGGGTCCATCAGAGATACAAGATC
TCTCGAGCCGCGGTGCGTAAGTCTGTTAACAGAATGCTGCATACGCTGAGTACTTCGAAATGTCATCCTC
TGTCTGACACTGAACGTAATCCAGACGCGTAAGTCAGGCCGGAAAATTCCCGCCACCGGAAGTTGAGTAG
ACGGTGCTGCCTGCGACTCAACCCCAGGAGGACTGGGTGAACAAAGCTGCGAAGTGATCCATGTAAGCCC
TCAGAACCGTCTCGGAAAGAGGACCCCACATGTTGTAGCTTCAAGGCCCAATGTCAGACCACGCCATGGC
GTGCCACTCTGCGGAGAGTGCAGTCTGCGACAGTGCCCCAGGAGGACTGGGTGAGGATCCTACCTACAAA
CGGCACGAGCATCAGCCGTGCCGCCCAGCATCTTCATCACTGTCCAATCTTCAAGCGTGCACGATCACGG
CACGCTCCACTGTCATTACAGTCTTATCCAATCAAACTCCAGCAGCATCAGCGCTGGAGCTCCGACTACA
TCAGGACATCCATCATTCAACGCTCGACGATCACGCGAGCGTCCACAGCATGCCTCAGACACTATCATCA
AACGGCTGCACGATCACGGCAGCCGCTCCTACTGCCTCTACGTTATCGACTCTTCTGCGACGAGCATCAG
CCGTCGCAACATCGGACATACCAGATCCTACCTACAAACGGCACGAGCATCAGCCGTGCCGCCCAGCATC
TTCATCACTGTCCAATCTTCAAGCGTGCACGATCACGGCACGCTCCACTGTCATTACAGTCTTATCCAAT
CAAACTCCAGCAGCATCAGCGCTGGAGCTCCGACTACATCAGGACATCCATCATTCAACGCTCGACGATC
ACGCGAGCGTCCACAGCATGCCTCAGACACTATCATCAAACGGCTGCACGATCACGGCAGCCGCTCCTAC
TGCCTCTACGTTATCGACTCTTCTGCGACGAGCATCAGCCGTCGCAACATCGGACATACCAGATCCTACC
TACAAACGGCACGAGCATCAGCCGTGCCGCCCAGCATCTTCATCACTGTCCAATCTTCAAGCGTGCACGA
TCACGGCACGCTCCACTGTCATTACAGTCTTATCCAATCAAACTCCAGCAGCATCAGCGCTGGAGCTCCG
ACTACATCAGGACATCCATCATTCAACGCTCGACGATCACGCGAGCGTCCACAGCATGCCTCAGACACTA
TCATCAAACGGCTGCACGATCACGGCAGCCGCTCCTACTGCCTCTACGTTATCGACTCTTCTGCGACGAG
CATCAGCCGTCGCAACATCGGACATACCAGATCCTACCTACAAACGGCACGAGCATCAGCCGTGCCGCCC
AGCATCTTCATCACTGTCCAATCTTCAAGCGTGCACGATCACGGCACGCTCCACTGTCATTACAGTCTTA
TCCAATCAAACTCCAGCAGCATCAGCGCTGGAGCTCCGACTACATCAGGACATCCATCATTCAACGCTCG
ACGATCACGCGAGCGTCCACAGCATGCCTCAGACACTATCATCAAACGGCTGCACGATCACGGCAGCCGC
TCCTACTGCCTCTACGTTATCGACTCTTCTGCGACGAGCATCAGCCGTCGCAACATCGGACATACCAGAT
CTTCAATCGATTTCGCGCGGGATCCAGACCACCTCCCCTGCGAGCTAAGCTGGACAGCCAATGACGGGTA
AGAGAGTGACATTTTTCACTAACCTAAGACAGGAGGGCCGTCAGAGCTACTGCCTAATCCAAAGACGGGT
AAAAGTGATAAAAATGTATCACTCCAACCTAAGACAGGCGCAGCTTCCGAGGGATTTGAGATCCAGACAT
GATAAGATACATTGATGAGTTTGGACAAACCAAAACTAGAATGCAGTGAAAAAAATGCCTTATTTGTGAA
ATTTGTGATGCTATTGCCTTATTTGTAACCATTATAAGCTGCAATAAACAAGTTAACAACAACAATTGCA
TTCATTTTATGTTTCAGGTTCAGGGGGAGGTGTGGGAGGTTTTTTAAAGCAAGTAAAACCTCTACAAATG
TGGTATGGCTGATTATGATCTGAAGTTCCTATACTATTTGAAGAATAGGAACTTCGGAATAGGAACTTCG
GATCTCATATGGCCATATGGGGGCGCCTAGAGAAGGAGTGAGGGCTGGATAAAGGGAGGATCGAGGCGGG
GTCGAACGAGGAGGTTCAAGGGGGAGAGACGGGGCGGATGGAGGAAGAGGAGGCGGAGGCTTAGGGTGTA
CAAAGGGCTTGACCCAGGGAGGGGGGTCAAAAGCCAAGGCTTCCCAGGTCACGATGTAGGGGACCTGGTC
TGGGTGTCCATGCGGGCCAGGTGAAAAGACCTTGATCTTAACCTGGGTGATGAGGTCTCGGTTAAAGGTG
CCGTCTCGCGGCCATCCGACGTTAAAGGTTGGCCATTCTGCAGAGCAGAAGGTAACCCAACGTCTCTTCT
TGACATCTACCGACTGGTTGTGAGCGATCCGCTCGACATCTTTCCAGTGACCTAAGGTCAAACTTAAGGG
AGTGGTAACAGGCTAGCCCGGGCCCATATTTTCAGACAAATACAGAAACACAGTCAGACAGAGACAACAC
AGAACGATGCTGCAGCAGACAAGACGCGCGGCGCGGCTTCGGTCCCAAACCGAAAGCAAAAATTCAGACG
GAGGCGGGAACTGTTTTAGGTTCTCGTCTCCTACCAGAACCACATATCCCTCCTCTAAGGGGGGTGCACC
AAAGAGTCCTAAACGATCGGGATTTTAGGACTCAGGTCGGGCCACAAAAACGGCCCCCGAAGTCCCTGGG
ACGTCTCCCAGGGTTGCGGCCGGGTGTTCCGAACTCGTCAGTTCCACCACGGGTCCGCCAGATACAGAGC
TAGTTAGCTAACTAGTACCGACGCAGGCGCATAAAATCAGTCATAGACACTAGACAATCGGACAGACACA
GATAAGTTGCTGGCCAGCTTACCTCCCGGTGGTGGGTCGGTGGTCCCTGGGCAGGGGTCTCCCGATCCCG
GACGAGCCCCCAAATGAAAGACCCCCGCTGACGGGTAGTCAATCACTCAGAGGAGACCCTCCCAAGGAAC
AGCGAGACCACAAGTCGGATGCAACTGCAAGAGGGTTTATTGGATACACGGGTACCCGGGCGACTCAGTC
AATCGGAGGACTGGCGCGCCGAGTGAGGGGTTGTGGGCTCTTTTATTGAGCTCGGGGAGCAGAAGCGCGC
GAACAGAAGCGAGAAGCGAACTGATTGGTTAGTTCAAATAAGGCACAGGGTCATTTCAGGTCCTTGGGGC
ACCCTGGAAACATCTGATGGTTCTCTAGAAACTGCTGAGGGCTGGACCGCATCTGGGGACCATCTGTTCT
TGGCCCTGAGCCGGGGCAGGAACTGCTTACCACAGATATCCTGTTTGGCCCATATTCAGCTGTTCCATCT
GTTCTTGGCCCTGAGCCGGGGCAGGAACTGCTTACCACAGATATCCTGTTTGGCCCATATTCAGCTGTTC
CATCTGTTCCTGACCTTGATCTGAACTTTTCTATTCTCAGTTATGTATTTTTCCATGCCTTGCAAAATGG
CGTTACTTAAGCTAGCTTGCCAAACCTACAGGTGGGGTCTTTCACATGTATATGTCAAAAATAAAAATCA
ACTAATTGACTAGTAATTAATATGACTGGCATAATGGGAAATTGATCCTGACAGATGCAAACTGGCTTCT
CAGCAGCGCATTTATGTTGTCAACTGAGGAAGGAAACGTTAATGACAGAAACTCTAAGTAATTTCCACGT
TTATCTATTTTTATTTATACTAGCTTTGGTAACAGGAATATTGCAGCATTCATGCACATTGAAACCCTTA
TGAAATAAAAACATCTGTGCATTTAAAATGGAATTAACATTTTAAATGTTAAAAAAAGCTGGCTTAGCTT
CCCCCCGCCCCCTAGGGCATAGAACAAGTCAAATGCTTTATATATTTGAGTTTGGGATGTATTAGGAAAC
TCCTAAGAGCAAAGCTAGCTTG
